>Addgene plasmid #40233 | pFA6-luc*(-SKL)-HIS3MX6 | depositor full sequence | sequence record 51351 | pFA6-luc*(-SKL)-HIS3MX6 sequence 5705 bps
ACGCGGCCGCCAGCTGAAGCTTCGTACGCTGCAGGTCGACGGATCCCCGGGTTAATTAACATGGAAGACG
CCAAAAACATAAAGAAAGGCCCGGCGCCATTCTATCCGCTAGAGGATGGAACCGCTGGAGAGCAACTGCA
TAAGGCTATGAAGAGATACGCCCTGGTTCCTGGAACAATTGCTTTTACAGATGCACATATCGAGGTGAAC
ATCACGTACGCGGAATACTTCGAAATGTCCGTTCGGTTGGCAGAAGCTATGAAACGATATGGGCTGAATA
CAAATCACAGAATCGTCGTATGCAGTGAAAACTCTCTTCAATTCTTTATGCCGGTGTTGGGCGCGTTATT
TATCGGAGTTGCAGTTGCGCCCGCGAACGACATTTATAATGAACGTGAATTGCTCAACAGTATGAACATT
TCGCAGCCTACCGTAGTGTTTGTTTCCAAAAAGGGGTTGCAAAAAATTTTGAACGTGCAAAAAAAATTAC
CAATAATCCAGAAAATTATTATCATGGATTCTAAAACGGATTACCAGGGATTTCAGTCGATGTACACGTT
CGTCACATCTCATCTACCTCCCGGTTTTAATGAATACGATTTTGTACCAGAGTCCTTTGATCGTGACAAA
ACAATTGCACTGATAATGAACTCCTCTGGATCTACTGGGTTACCTAAGGGTGTGGCCCTTCCGCATAGAA
CTGCCTGCGTCAGATTCTCGCATGCCAGAGATCCTATTTTTGGCAATCAAATCATTCCGGATACTGCGAT
TTTAAGTGTTGTTCCATTCCATCACGGTTTTGGAATGTTTACTACACTCGGATATTTGATATGTGGATTT
CGAGTCGTCTTAATGTATAGATTTGAAGAAGAGCTGTTTTTACGATCCCTTCAGGATTACAAAATTCAAA
GTGCGTTGCTAGTACCAACCCTATTTTCATTCTTCGCCAAAAGCACTCTGATTGACAAATACGATTTATC
TAATTTACACGAAATTGCTTCTGGGGGCGCACCTCTTTCGAAAGAAGTCGGGGAAGCGGTTGCAAAACGC
TTCCATCTTCCAGGGATACGACAAGGATATGGGCTCACTGAGACTACATCAGCTATTCTGATTACACCCG
AGGGGGATGATAAACCGGGCGCGGTCGGTAAAGTTGTTCCATTTTTTGAAGCGAAGGTTGTGGATCTGGA
TACCGGGAAAACGCTGGGCGTTAATCAGAGAGGCGAATTATGTGTCAGAGGACCTATGATTATGTCCGGT
TATGTAAACAATCCGGAAGCGACCAACGCCTTGATTGACAAGGATGGATGGCTACATTCTGGAGACATAG
CTTACTGGGACGAAGACGAACACTTCTTCATAGTTGACCGCTTGAAGTCTTTAATTAAATACAAAGGATA
CCAGGTGGCCCCCGCTGAATTGGAGTCGATATTGTTACAACACCCCAACATCTTCGACGCGGGCGTGGCA
GGTCTTCCCGACGATGACGCCGGTGAACTTCCCGCCGCCGTTGTTGTTTTGGAGCACGGAAAGACGATGA
CGGAAAAAGAGATCGTGGATTACGTCGCCAGTCAAGTAACAACCGCCAAAAAGTTGCGCGGAGGAGTTGT
GTTTGTGGACGAAGTACCGAAAGGTCTTACCGGAAAACTCGACGCAAGAAAAATCAGAGAGATCCTCATA
AAGGCCAAGAAGGGCGGAAAGAAGCTTTAAGGCGCGCCACTTCTAAATAAGCGAATTTCTTATGATTTAT
GATTTTTATTATTAAATAAGTTATAAAAAAAATAAGTGTATACAAATTTTAAAGTGACTCTTAGGTTTTA
AAACGAAAATTCTTATTCTTGAGTAACTCTTTCCTGTAGGTCAGGTTGCTTTCTCAGGTATAGTATGAGG
TCGCTCTTATTGACCACACCTCTACCGGCAGATCCGCTAGGGATAACAGGGTAATATAGATCTGTTTAGC
TTGCCTCGTCCCCGCCGGGTCACCCGGCCAGCGACATGGAGGCCCAGAATACCCTCCTTGACAGTCTTGA
CGTGCGCAGCTCAGGGGCATGATGTGACTGTCGCCCGTACATTTAGCCCATACATCCCCATGTATAATCA
TTTGCATCCATACATTTTGATGGCCGCACGGCGCGAAGCAAAAATTACGGCTCCTCGCTGCAGACCTGCG
AGCAGGGAAACGCTCCCCTCACAGACGCGTTGAATTGTCCCCACGCCGCGCCCCTGTAGAGAAATATAAA
AGGTTAGGATTTGCCACTGAGGTTCTTCTTTCATATACTTCCTTTTAAAATCTTGCTAGGATACAGTTCT
CACATCACATCCGAACATAAACAACCATGGCAGAACCAGCCCAAAAAAAGCAAAAACAAACTGTTCAGGA
GCGCAAGGCGTTTATCTCCCGTATCACTAATGAAACTAAAATTCAAATCGCTATTTCGCTGAATGGTGGT
TATATTCAAATAAAAGATTCGATTCTTCCTGCAAAGAAGGATGACGATGTAGCTTCCCAAGCTACTCAGT
CACAGGTCATCGATATTCACACAGGTGTTGGCTTTTTGGATCATATGATCCATGCGTTGGCAAAACACTC
TGGTTGGTCTCTTATTGTTGAATGTATCGGTGACCTGCACATTGACGATCACCATACTACCGAAGATTGC
GGTATCGCATTAGGGCAAGCGTTCAAAGAAGCAATGGGTGCTGTCCGTGGTGTAAAAAGATTCGGTACTG
GGTTCGCACCATTGGATGAGGCGCTATCACGTGCCGTAGTCGATTTATCTAATAGACCATTTGCTGTAAT
CGACCTTGGATTGAAGAGAGAGATGATTGGTGATTTATCCACTGAAATGATTCCACACTTTTTGGAAAGT
TTCGCGGAGGCGGCCAGAATTACTTTGCATGTTGATTGTCTGAGAGGTTTCAACGATCACCACAGAAGTG
AGAGTGCGTTCAAGGCTTTGGCTGTTGCCATAAGAGAAGCTATTTCTAGCAATGGCACCAATGACGTTCC
CTCAACCAAAGGTGTTTTGATGTGAAGTACTGACAATAAAAAGATTCTTGTTTTCAAGAACTTGTCATTT
GTATAGTTTTTTTATATTGTAGTTGTTCTATTTTAATCAAATGTTAGCGTGATTTATATTTTTTTTCGCC
TCGACATCATCTGCCCAGATGCGAAGTTAAGTGCGCAGAAAGTAATATCATGCGTCAATCGTATGTGAAT
GCTGGTCGCTATACTGCTGTCGATTCGATACTAACGCCGCCATCCAGTTTAAACGAGCTCGAATTCATCG
ATGATATCAGATCCACTAGTGGCCTATGCGGCCGCGGATCTGCCGGTCTCCCTATAGTGAGTCGTATTAA
TTTCGATAAGCCAGGTTAACCTGCATTAATGAATCGGCCAACGCGCGGGGAGAGGCGGTTTGCGTATTGG
GCGCTCTTCCGCTTCCTCGCTCACTGACTCGCTGCGCTCGGTCGTTCGGCTGCGGCGAGCGGTATCAGCT
CACTCAAAGGCGGTAATACGGTTATCCACAGAATCAGGGGATAACGCAGGAAAGAACATGTGAGCAAAAG
GCCAGCAAAAGGCCAGGAACCGTAAAAAGGCCGCGTTGCTGGCGTTTTTCCATAGGCTCCGCCCCCCTGA
CGAGCATCACAAAAATCGACGCTCAAGTCAGAGGTGGCGAAACCCGACAGGACTATAAAGATACCAGGCG
TTTCCCCCTGGAAGCTCCCTCGTGCGCTCTCCTGTTCCGACCCTGCCGCTTACCGGATACCTGTCCGCCT
TTCTCCCTTCGGGAAGCGTGGCGCTTTCTCAATGCTCACGCTGTAGGTATCTCAGTTCGGTGTAGGTCGT
TCGCTCCAAGCTGGGCTGTGTGCACGAACCCCCCGTTCAGCCCGACCGCTGCGCCTTATCCGGTAACTAT
CGTCTTGAGTCCAACCCGGTAAGACACGACTTATCGCCACTGGCAGCAGCCACTGGTAACAGGATTAGCA
GAGCGAGGTATGTAGGCGGTGCTACAGAGTTCTTGAAGTGGTGGCCTAACTACGGCTACACTAGAAGGAC
AGTATTTGGTATCTGCGCTCTGCTGAAGCCAGTTACCTTCGGAAAAAGAGTTGGTAGCTCTTGATCCGGC
AAACAAACCACCGCTGGTAGCGGTGGTTTTTTTGTTTGCAAGCAGCAGATTACGCGCAGAAAAAAAGGAT
CTCAAGAAGATCCTTTGATCTTTTCTACGGGGTCTGACGCTCAGTGGAACGAAAACTCACGTTAAGGGAT
TTTGGTCATGAGATTATCAAAAAGGATCTTCACCTAGATCCTTTTAAATTAAAAATGAAGTTTTAAATCA
ATCTAAAGTATATATGAGTAAACTTGGTCTGACAGTTACCAATGCTTAATCAGTGAGGCACCTATCTCAG
CGATCTGTCTATTTCGTTCATCCATAGTTGCCTGACTCCCCGTCGTGTAGATAACTACGATACGGGAGGG
CTTACCATCTGGCCCCAGTGCTGCAATGATACCGCGAGACCCACGCTCACCGGCTCCAGATTTATCAGCA
ATAAACCAGCCAGCCGGAAGGGCCGAGCGCAGAAGTGGTCCTGCAACTTTATCCGCCTCCATCCAGTCTA
TTAATTGTTGCCGGGAAGCTAGAGTAAGTAGTTCGCCAGTTAATAGTTTGCGCAACGTTGTTGCCATTGC
TACAGGCATCGTGGTGTCACGCTCGTCGTTTGGTATGGCTTCATTCAGCTCCGGTTCCCAACGATCAAGG
CGAGTTACATGATCCCCCATGTTGTGCAAAAAAGCGGTTAGCTCCTTCGGTCCTCCGATCGTTGTCAGAA
GTAAGTTGGCCGCAGTGTTATCACTCATGGTTATGGCAGCACTGCATAATTCTCTTACTGTCATGCCATC
CGTAAGATGCTTTTCTGTGACTGGTGAGTACTCAACCAAGTCATTCTGAGAATAGTGTATGCGGCGACCG
AGTTGCTCTTGCCCGGCGTCAATACGGGATAATACCGCGCCACATAGCAGAACTTTAAAAGTGCTCATCA
TTGGAAAACGTTCTTCGGGGCGAAAACTCTCAAGGATCTTACCGCTGTTGAGATCCAGTTCGATGTAACC
CACTCGTGCACCCAACTGATCTTCAGCATCTTTTACTTTCACCAGCGTTTCTGGGTGAGCAAAAACAGGA
AGGCAAAATGCCGCAAAAAAGGGAATAAGGGCGACACGGAAATGTTGAATACTCATACTCTTCCTTTTTC
AATATTATTGAAGCATTTATCAGGGTTATTGTCTCATGAGCGGATACATATTTGAATGTATTTAGAAAAA
TAAACAAATAGGGGTTCCGCGCACATTTCCCCGAAAAGTGCCACCTGACGTCTAAGAAACCATTATTATC
ATGACATTAACCTATAAAAATAGGCGTATCACGAGGCCCTTTCGTCTCGCGCGTTTCGGTGATGACGGTG
AAAACCTCTGACACATGCAGCTCCCGGAGACGGTCACAGCTTGTCTGTAAGCGGATGCCGGGAGCAGACA
AGCCCGTCAGGGCGCGTCAGCGGGTGTTGGCGGGTGTCGGGGCTGGCTTAACTATGCGGCATCAGAGCAG
ATTGTACTGAGAGTGCACCATATGGACATATTGTCGTTAGAACGCGGCTACAATTAATACATAACCTTAT
GTATCATACACATACGATTTAGGTGACACTATAGA
Features (pLannotate 1.2.2; 13 found; start..end, strand, type, name):
     61..1701    +  CDS            luciferase: firefly luciferase; luc
   1731..1918    +  terminator     ADH1 terminator: S. cerevisiae ADH1; transcription terminator for the S. cerevisiae alcohol dehydrogenase 1 (ADH1) gene
   1993..2336    +  promoter       TEF promoter: Ashbya gossypii TEF promoter
   2379..3032    +  CDS            HIS3: HIS7_YEAST - Experimental evidence at protein level: Swiss-Prot protein existence level 1. From Saccharomyces cerevisiae (strain ATCC 204508 / S288c) (Baker's yeast).
   3039..3236    +  terminator     TEF terminator: Ashbya gossypii TEF terminator
   3341..3359    -  promoter       T7 promoter: promoter for bacteriophage T7 RNA polymerase
   3381..3434    -  CDS            lacI (fragment): lac repressor; lacI; The lac repressor binds to the lac operator to inhibit transcription in E. coli. This inhibition can be relieved by adding lactose or isopropyl-β-D-thiogalactopyranoside (IPTG).
   3617..4205    -  rep_origin     ori: high-copy-number ColE1/pMB1/pBR322/pUC origin of replication
   4376..5236    -  CDS            AmpR: β-lactamase; bla; confers resistance to ampicillin, carbenicillin, and related antibiotics
   5237..5341    -  promoter       AmpR promoter: bla
   5436..5471    +  CDS            rop (fragment): Rop protein, which maintains plasmids at low copy number; rop
   5573..5624    +  misc_feature   bom (fragment): basis of mobility region from pBR322
   5687..5705    +  promoter       SP6 promoter: promoter for bacteriophage SP6 RNA polymerase
