[The description below was written by a language model from this plasmid's Addgene catalogue record and pLannotate feature annotations shown in this document.]
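Description:
pFA6-luc*(-SKL)-HIS3MX6 is a 5.7 kb derivative of the pFA6a-His3MX6 module plasmid carrying a firefly (Photinus pyralis) luciferase coding sequence. Although catalogued as a bacterial expression vector, its layout is that of the pFA6a family of yeast cassette plasmids. It has no yeast origin of replication or centromere among the annotated features. It is maintained in E. coli through a high-copy ColE1/pUC-type origin and the AmpR β-lactamase gene with its own promoter. Small remnants of rop, bom and lacI, and flanking SP6 and T7 phage promoters, are backbone leftovers.

The roughly 1.65 kb luc*(-SKL) insert was cloned between SmaI and AscI sites, both of which are retained. The name suggests a modified luc coding sequence lacking the C-terminal SKL tripeptide, which is luciferase's peroxisomal targeting signal. Removing it would be expected to keep the enzyme in the cytosol, although the record does not spell this out. No promoter is annotated upstream of the luciferase ORF. It is followed directly by the S. cerevisiae ADH1 terminator and then by the HIS3MX6 marker, a HIS3-type histidine prototrophy gene driven by the Ashbya gossypii TEF promoter and closed by the TEF terminator.

This arrangement is typical of PCR-template modules. The luciferase–terminator–marker unit can be amplified with primers bearing homology arms and integrated into the yeast genome, placing luciferase under a chosen endogenous promoter or in frame with a gene, with selection on medium lacking histidine. The record does not state the intended use explicitly, but the source material it draws on concerns luciferase activity measurement in yeast, consistent with a reporter-integration role.
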