Addgene plasmid #40233: pFA6-luc*(-SKL)-HIS3MX6
Depositing lab: Michael Benton. Depositing organization: Louisiana State University.
Backbone
  Vector backbone: pFA6a-His3MX6
  Backbone size w/o insert (bp): 4055
  Total vector size (bp): 5705
  Vector type: Bacterial Expression
  Selectable markers: HIS3
Growth in bacteria
  Bacterial resistance: Ampicillin, 100 μg/mL
  Growth temperature: 37°C
  Growth strain: DH5alpha
  Copy number: Unknown
Gene/Insert
  Gene/Insert name: luc*(-SKL) (alt names: Firefly luciferase; Photinus pyralis luciferase; luciferase, Fluc)
  Species: Photinus pyralis
  Insert size (bp): 1650
  Cloning method: Restriction Enzyme; 5′ cloning site SmaI (not destroyed); 3′ cloning site AscI (not destroyed)
  Sequencing primers: 5′ CGCCAGCTGAAGCTTCGTA; 3′ aatctgacgcaggcagttct
Resource information
  A portion of this plasmid was derived from a plasmid made by: Leskinen P, Virta M and Karp M (2003). One-step measurement of firefly luciferase activity in yeast. Yeast 20(13): 1109-1113. Bonin AL, Gossen M and Bujard H (1994). Photinus pyralis luciferase: vectors that contain a modified luc coding sequence allowing convenient transfer into other systems. Gene 141(1): 75-77.
Terms and licenses: Academic/Nonprofit Terms; Industry Terms: Not Available to Industry
How to cite: pFA6-luc*(-SKL)-HIS3MX6 was a gift from Michael Benton (Addgene plasmid # 40233 ; http://n2t.net/addgene:40233 ; RRID:Addgene_40233)
