>Addgene plasmid #40233 | pFA6-luc*(-SKL)-HIS3MX6 | addgene partial sequence | sequence record 54140 | pHybLex_rev_primer
ATTTAATAATAAAAATCATAAATCATAAGAAATTCGCTTATTTAGAAGTGGCGCGCCTTAAAGCTTCTTT
CCGCCCTTCTTGGCCTTTATGAGGATCTCTCTGATTTTTCTTGCGTCGAGTTTTCCGGTAAGACCTTTCG
GTACTTCGTCCACAAACACAACTCCTCCGCGCAACTTTTTCGCGGTTGTTACTTGACTGGCGACGTAATC
CACGATCTCTTTTTCCGTCATCGTCTTTCCGTGCTCCAAAACAACAACGGCGGCGGGAAGTTCACCGGCG
TCATCGTCGGGAAGACCTGCCACGCCCGCGTCGAAGATGTTGGGGTGTTGTAACAATATCGACTCCAATT
CAGCGGGGGCCACCTGGTATCCTTTGTATTTAATTAAAGACTTCAAGCGGTCAACTATGAAGAAGTGTTC
GTCTTCGTCCCAGTAAGCTATGTCTCCAGAATGTAGCCATCCATCCTTGTCAATCAAGGCGTTGGTCGCT
TCCGGATTGTTTACATAACCGGACATAATCATAGGTCCTCTGACACATAATTCGCCTCTCTGATTAACGC
CCAGCGTTTTCCCGGTATCCAGATCCACAACCTTCGCTTCAAAAAATGGAACAACTTTACCGACCGCGCC
CGGTTTATCATCCCCCTCGGGTGTAATCAGAATAGCTGATGTAGTCTCAGTGAGCCCATATCCTTGTCGT
ATCCCTGGAAGATGGAAGCGTTTTGCAACCGCTTCCCCGACTTCTTTCGAAAGAGGTGCGCCCCCAGAAG
CAATTTCGTGTAAATTAGATAAATCGTATTTGTCAATCAGAGTGCTTTTGGCGAAGAATGAAAATAGGGT
TGGTACTAGCAACGCACTTTGAATTTTGTAATCCTGAAGGGATCGTAA
